>Addgene plasmid #200490 | pKLV2-U6gRNA5(RIC8A(15))-PGKpuro2ABFP-W | addgene full sequence | sequence record 418873 | Addgene NGS Result
CGCCCATTGACGTCAATAATGACGTATGTTCCCATAGTAACGCCAATAGGGACTTTCCATTGACGTCAAT
GGGTGGAGTATTTACGGTAAACTGCCCACTTGGCAGTACATCAAGTGTATCATATGCCAAGTACGCCCCC
TATTGACGTCAATGACGGTAAATGGCCCGCCTGGCATTATGCCCAGTACATGACCTTATGGGACTTTCCT
ACTTGGCAGTACATCTACGTATTAGTCATCGCTATTACCATGGTGATGCGGTTTTGGCAGTACATCAATG
GGCGTGGATAGCGGTTTGACTCACGGGGATTTCCAAGTCTCCACCCCATTGACGTCAATGGGAGTTTGTT
TTGGCACCAAAATCAACGGGACTTTCCAAAATGTCGTAACAACTCCGCCCCATTGACGCAAATGGGCGGT
AGGCGTGTACGGTGGGAGGTCTATATAAGCAGCGCGTTTTGCCTGTACTGGGTCTCTCTGGTTAGACCAG
ATCTGAGCCTGGGAGCTCTCTGGCTAACTAGGGAACCCACTGCTTAAGCCTCAATAAAGCTTGCCTTGAG
TGCTTCAAGTAGTGTGTGCCCGTCTGTTGTGTGACTCTGGTAACTAGAGATCCCTCAGACCCTTTTAGTC
AGTGTGGAAAATCTCTAGCAGTGGCGCCCGAACAGGGACTTGAAAGCGAAAGGGAAACCAGAGGAGCTCT
CTCGACGCAGGACTCGGCTTGCTGAAGCGCGCACGGCAAGAGGCGAGGGGCGGCGACTGGTGAGTACGCC
AAAAATTTTGACTAGCGGAGGCTAGAAGGAGAGAGATGGGTGCGAGAGCGTCAGTATTAAGCGGGGGAGA
ATTAGATCGCGATGGGAAAAAATTCGGTTAAGGCCAGGGGGAAAGAAAAAATATAAATTAAAACATATAG
TATGGGCAAGCAGGGAGCTAGAACGATTCGCAGTTAATCCTGGCCTGTTAGAAACATCAGAAGGCTGTAG
ACAAATACTGGGACAGCTACAACCATCCCTTCAGACAGGATCAGAAGAACTTAGATCATTATATAATACA
GTAGCAACCCTCTATTGTGTGCATCAAAGGATAGAGATAAAAGACACCAAGGAAGCTTTAGACAAGATAG
AGGAAGAGCAAAACAAAAGTAAGACCACCGCACAGCAAGCGGCCGGCCGCGCTGATCTTCAGACCTGGAG
GAGGAGATATGAGGGACAATTGGAGAAGTGAATTATATAAATATAAAGTAGTAAAAATTGAACCATTAGG
AGTAGCACCCACCAAGGCAAAGAGAAGAGTGGTGCAGAGAGAAAAAAGAGCAGTGGGAATAGGAGCTTTG
TTCCTTGGGTTCTTGGGAGCAGCAGGAAGCACTATGGGCGCAGCGTCAATGACGCTGACGGTACAGGCCA
GACAATTATTGTCTGGTATAGTGCAGCAGCAGAACAATTTGCTGAGGGCTATTGAGGCGCAACAGCATCT
GTTGCAACTCACAGTCTGGGGCATCAAGCAGCTCCAGGCAAGAATCCTGGCTGTGGAAAGATACCTAAAG
GATCAACAGCTCCTGGGGATTTGGGGTTGCTCTGGAAAACTCATTTGCACCACTGCTGTGCCTTGGAATG
CTAGTTGGAGTAATAAATCTCTGGAACAGATTTGGAATCACACGACCTGGATGGAGTGGGACAGAGAAAT
TAACAATTACACAAGCTTAATACACTCCTTAATTGAAGAATCGCAAAACCAGCAAGAAAAGAATGAACAA
GAATTATTGGAATTAGATAAATGGGCAAGTTTGTGGAATTGGTTTAACATAACAAATTGGCTGTGGTATA
TAAAATTATTCATAATGATAGTAGGAGGCTTGGTAGGTTTAAGAATAGTTTTTGCTGTACTTTCTATAGT
GAATAGAGTTAGGCAGGGATATTCACCATTATCGTTTCAGACCCACCTCCCAACCCCGAGGGGACCCGAC
AGGCCCGAAGGAATAGAAGAAGAAGGTGGAGAGAGAGACAGAGACAGATCCATTCGATTAGTGAACGGAT
CGGCACTGCGTGCGCCAATTCTGCAGACAAATGGCAGTATTCATCCACAATTTTAAAAGAAAAGGGGGGA
TTGGGGGGTACAGTGCAGGGGAAAGAATAGTAGACATAATAGCAACAGACATACAAACTAAAGAATTACA
AAAACAAATTACAAAAATTCAAAATTTTCGGGTTTATTACAGGGACAGCAGAGATCCAGTTTGGTTAGTA
CCGGGCCCTACGCGTCCAAGGTCGGGCAGGAAGAGGGCCTATTTCCCATGATTCCTTCATATTTGCATAT
ACGATACAAGGCTGTTAGAGAGATAATTAGAATTAATTTGACTGTAAACACAAAGATATTAGTACAAAAT
ACGTGACGTAGAAAGTAATAATTTCTTGGGTAGTTTGCAGTTTTAAAATTATGTTTTAAAATGGACTATC
ATATGCTTACCGTAACTTGAAAGTATTTCGATTTCTTGGCTTTATATATCTTGTGGAAAGGACGAAACAC
CGAGTGTCCGAATCCTGTCCCGTTTAAGAGCTATGCTGGAAACAGCATAGCAAGTTTAAATAAGGCTAGT
CCGTTATCAACTTGAAAAAGTGGCACCGAGTCGGTGCTTTTTTTGGATCCAATTCTACCGGGTAGGGGAG
GCGCTTTTCCCAAGGCAGTCTGGAGCATGCGCTTTAGCAGCCCCGCTGGGCACTTGGCGCTACACAAGTG
GCCTCTGGCCTCGCACACATTCCACATCCACCGGTAGGCGCCAACCGGCTCCGTTCTTTGGTGGCCCCTT
CGCGCCACCTTCTACTCCTCCCCTAGTCAGGAAGTTCCCCCCCGCCCCGCAGCTCGCGTCGTGCAGGACG
TGACAAATGGAAGTAGCACGTCTCACTAGTCTCGTGCAGATGGACAGCACCGCTGAGCAATGGAAGCGGG
TAGGCCTTTGGGGCAGCGGCCAATAGCAGCTTTGCTCCTTCGCTTTCTGGGCTCAGAGGCTGGGAAGGGG
TGGGTCCGGGGGCGGGCTCAGGGGCGGGCTCAGGGGCGGGGCGGGCGCCCGAAGGTCCTCCGGAGGCCCG
GCATTCTGCACGCTTCAAAAGCGCACGTCTGCCGCGCTGTTCTCCTCTTCCTCATCTCCGGGCCTTTCGA
CCTGCATCCATCTAGATCTCGAGCAGCTGAAGCTTACCATGACCGAGTACAAGCCCACGGTGCGCCTCGC
CACCCGCGACGACGTCCCCAGGGCCGTACGCACCCTCGCCGCCGCGTTCGCCGACTACCCCGCCACGCGC
CACACCGTCGATCCGGACCGCCACATCGAGCGGGTCACCGAGCTGCAAGAACTCTTCCTCACGCGCGTCG
GGCTCGACATCGGCAAGGTGTGGGTCGCGGACGACGGCGCCGCGGTGGCGGTCTGGACCACGCCGGAGAG
CGTCGAAGCGGGGGCGGTGTTCGCCGAGATCGGCCCGCGCATGGCCGAGTTGAGCGGTTCCCGGCTGGCC
GCGCAGCAACAGATGGAAGGCCTCCTGGCGCCGCACCGGCCCAAGGAGCCCGCGTGGTTCCTGGCCACCG
TCGGCGTCTCGCCCGACCACCAGGGCAAGGGTCTGGGCAGCGCCGTCGTGCTCCCCGGAGTGGAGGCGGC
CGAGCGCGCCGGGGTGCCCGCCTTCCTGGAGACCTCCGCGCCCCGCAACCTCCCCTTCTACGAGCGGCTC
GGCTTCACCGTCACCGCCGACGTCGAGGTGCCCGAAGGACCGCGCACCTGGTGCATGACCCGCAAGCCCG
GTGCCGGCGGCGGGTCCGGAGGAGAGGGCAGAGGAAGTCTCCTAACATGCGGTGACGTGGAGGAGAATCC
TGGCCCAATGAGCGAGCTGATTAAGGAGAACATGCACATGAAGCTGTACATGGAGGGCACCGTGGACAAC
CATCACTTCAAGTGCACATCCGAGGGCGAAGGCAAGCCCTACGAGGGCACCCAGACCATGAGAATCAAGG
TGGTCGAGGGCGGCCCTCTCCCCTTCGCCTTCGACATCCTGGCTACTAGCTTCCTCTACGGCAGCAAGAC
CTTCATCAACCACACCCAGGGCATCCCCGACTTCTTCAAGCAGTCCTTCCCTGAGGGCTTCACATGGGAG
AGAGTCACCACATACGAGGACGGGGGCGTGCTGACCGCTACCCAGGACACCAGCCTCCAGGACGGCTGCC
TCATCTACAACGTCAAGATCAGAGGGGTGAACTTCACATCCAACGGCCCTGTGATGCAGAAGAAAACACT
CGGCTGGGAGGCCTTCACCGAGACGCTGTACCCCGCTGACGGCGGCCTGGAAGGCAGAAACGACATGGCC
CTGAAGCTCGTGGGCGGGAGCCATCTGATCGCAAACATCAAGACCACATATAGATCCAAGAAACCCGCTA
AGAACCTCAAGATGCCTGGCGTCTACTATGTGGACTACAGACTGGAAAGAATCAAGGAGGCCAACAACGA
GACCTACGTCGAGCAGCACGAGGTGGCAGTGGCCAGATACTGCGACCTCCCTAGCAAACTGGGGCACAAG
CTTAATTGAGCGGCCGCTCAACCTCTGGATTACAAAATTTGTGAAAGATTGACTGGTATTCTTAACTATG
TTGCTCCTTTTACGCTATGTGGATACGCTGCTTTAATGCCTTTGTATCATGCTATTGCTTCCCGTATGGC
TTTCATTTTCTCCTCCTTGTATAAATCCTGGTTGCTGTCTCTTTATGAGGAGTTGTGGCCCGTTGTCAGG
CAACGTGGCGTGGTGTGCACTGTGTTTGCTGACGCAACCCCCACTGGTTGGGGCATTGCCACCACCTGTC
AGCTCCTTTCCGGGACTTTCGCTTTCCCCCTCCCTATTGCCACGGCGGAACTCATCGCCGCCTGCCTTGC
CCGCTGCTGGACAGGGGCTCGGCTGTTGGGCACTGACAATTCCGTGGTGTTGTCGGGGAAATCATCGTCC
TTTCCTTGGCTGCTCGCCTGTGTTGCCACCTGGATTCTGCGCGGGACGTCCTTCTGCTACGTCCCTTCGG
CCCTCAATCCAGCGGACCTTCCTTCCCGCGGCCTGCTGCCGGCTCTGCGGCCTCTTCCGCGTCTACGCCT
TCGCCCTCAGACGAGTCGGATCTCCCTTTGGGCCGCCTCCCCGCAGGTACCTTTAAGACCAATGACTTAC
AAGGCAGCTGTAGATCTTAGCCACTTTTTAAAAGAAAAGGGGGGACTGGAAGGGCTAATTCACTCCCAAA
GAAGTCAAGATCTGCTTTTTGCCTGTACTGGGTCTCTCTGGTTAGACCAGAGTCTCTCTGGTTAGACCAG
ATCTGAGCCTGGGAGCTCTCTGGCTAACTAGGGAACCCACTGCTTAAGCCTCAATAAAGCTTGCCTTGAG
TGCTTCAAGTAGTGTGTGCCCGTCTGTTGTGTGACTCTGGTAACTAGAGATCCCTCAGACCCTTTTAGTC
AGTGTGGAAAATCTCTAGCAGTTTAAACCCGCTGATCAGCCTCGACTGTGCCTTCTAGTTGCCAGCCATC
TGTTGTTTGCCCCTCCCCCGTGCCTTCCTTGACCCTGGAAGGTGCCACTCCCACTGTCCTTTCCTAATAA
AATGAGGAAATTGCATCGCATTGTCTGAGTAGGTGTCATTCTATTCTGGGGGGTGGGGTGGGGCAGGACA
GCAAGGGGGAGGATTGGGAAGTCAATAGCAGGCATGCTGGGGATGCGGTGGGCTCTATGGGCGGCCGTTA
ATTAAGCTTTTGTTCCCTTTAGTGAGGGTTAATTGCGCGCTTGGCGTAATCATGGTCATAGCTGTTTCCT
GTGTGAAATTGTTATCCGCTCACAATTCCACACAACATACGAGCCGGGAGCATAAAGTGTAAAGCCTGGG
GTGCCTAATGAGTGAGCTAACTCACATTAATTGCGTTGCGCTCACTGCCCGCTTTCCAGTCGGGAAACCT
GTCGTGCCAGCTGCATTAATGAATCGGCCAACGCGCGGGGAGAGGCGGTTTGCGTATTGGGCGCTCTTCC
GCTTCCTCGCTCACTGACTCGCTGCGCTCGGTCGTTCGGCTGCGGCGAGCGGTATCAGCTCACTCAAAGG
CGGTAATACGGTTATCCACAGAATCAGGGGATAACGCAGGAAAGAACATGTGAGCAAAAGGCCAGCAAAA
GGCCAGGAACCGTAAAAAGGCCGCGTTGCTGGCGTTTTTCCATAGGCTCCGCCCCCCTGACGAGCATCAC
AAAAATCGACGCTCAAGTCAGAGGTGGCGAAACCCGACAGGACTATAAAGATACCAGGCGTTTCCCCCTG
GAAGCTCCCTCGTGCGCTCTCCTGTTCCGACCCTGCCGCTTACCGGATACCTGTCCGCCTTTCTCCCTTC
GGGAAGCGTGGCGCTTTCTCATAGCTCACGCTGTAGGTATCTCAGTTCGGTGTAGGTCGTTCGCTCCAAG
CTGGGCTGTGTGCACGAACCCCCCGTTCAGCCCGACCGCTGCGCCTTATCCGGTAACTATCGTCTTGAGT
CCAACCCGGTAAGACACGACTTATCGCCACTGGCAGCAGCCACTGGTAACAGGATTAGCAGAGCGAGGTA
TGTAGGCGGTGCTACAGAGTTCTTGAAGTGGTGGCCTAACTACGGCTACACTAGAAGAACAGTATTTGGT
ATCTGCGCTCTGCTGAAGCCAGTTACCTTCGGAAAAAGAGTTGGTAGCTCTTGATCCGGCAAACAAACCA
CCGCTGGTAGCGGTGGTTTTTTTGTTTGCAAGCAGCAGATTACGCGCAGAAAAAAAGGATCTCAAGAAGA
TCCTTTGATCTTTTCTACGGGGTCTGACGCTCAGTGGAACGAAAACTCACGTTAAGGGATTTTGGTCATG
AGATTATCAAAAAGGATCTTCACCTAGATCCTTTTAAATTAAAAATGAAGTTTTAAATCAATCTAAAGTA
TATATGAGTAAACTTGGTCTGACAGTTACCAATGCTTAATCAGTGAGGCACCTATCTCAGCGATCTGTCT
ATTTCGTTCATCCATAGTTGCCTGACTCCCCGTCGTGTAGATAACTACGATACGGGAGGGCTTACCATCT
GGCCCCAGTGCTGCAATGATACCGCGAGACCCACGCTCACCGGCTCCAGATTTATCAGCAATAAACCAGC
CAGCCGGAAGGGCCGAGCGCAGAAGTGGTCCTGCAACTTTATCCGCCTCCATCCAGTCTATTAATTGTTG
CCGGGAAGCTAGAGTAAGTAGTTCGCCAGTTAATAGTTTGCGCAACGTTGTTGCCATTGCTACAGGCATC
GTGGTGTCACGCTCGTCGTTTGGTATGGCTTCATTCAGCTCCGGTTCCCAACGATCAAGGCGAGTTACAT
GATCCCCCATGTTGTGCAAAAAAGCGGTTAGCTCCTTCGGTCCTCCGATCGTTGTCAGAAGTAAGTTGGC
CGCAGTGTTATCACTCATGGTTATGGCAGCACTGCATAATTCTCTTACTGTCATGCCATCCGTAAGATGC
TTTTCTGTGACTGGTGAGTACTCAACCAAGTCATTCTGAGAATAGTGTATGCGGCGACCGAGTTGCTCTT
GCCCGGCGTCAATACGGGATAATACCGCGCCACATAGCAGAACTTTAAAAGTGCTCATCATTGGAAAACG
TTCTTCGGGGCGAAAACTCTCAAGGATCTTACCGCTGTTGAGATCCAGTTCGATGTAACCCACTCGTGCA
CCCAACTGATCTTCAGCATCTTTTACTTTCACCAGCGTTTCTGGGTGAGCAAAAACAGGAAGGCAAAATG
CCGCAAAAAAGGGAATAAGGGCGACACGGAAATGTTGAATACTCATACTCTTCCTTTTTCAATATTATTG
AAGCATTTATCAGGGTTATTGTCTCATGAGCGGATACATATTTGAATGTATTTAGAAAAATAAACAAATA
GGGGTTCCGCGCACATTTCCCCGAAAAGTGCCACCTAAATTGTAAGCGTTAATATTTTGTTAAAATTCGC
GTTAAATTTTTGTTAAATCAGCTCATTTTTTAACCAATAGGCCGAAATCGGCAAAATCCCTTATAAATCA
AAAGAATAGACCGAGATAGGGT
[37 nt withheld, positions 8073-8109]
AAAGAACGTGGACTCCAACGTCAAAGG
[49 nt withheld, positions 8137-8185]
T
[91 nt withheld, positions 8187-8277]
G
[124 nt withheld, positions 8279-8402]
CCCATTCGCCATTCAGGCTGCGCAACTGTTGGGAAGGGCGATCGGTGCGGGCCTCTTCGCTATTACGCCA
GCTGGCGAAAGGGGGATGTGCTGCAAGGCGATTAAGTTGGGTAACGCCAGGGTTTTCCCAGTCACGACGT
TGTAAAACGACGGCCAGTGAGCGCGCGTAATACGACTCACTATAGGGCGAATTGACTAGTACATAACTTA
CGGTAAATGGCCCGCCTGGCTGACCGCCCAACGACCCC
Features (pLannotate 1.2.2; 28 found; start..end, strand, type, name):
    253..452     +  promoter       CMV promoter: human cytomegalovirus (CMV) immediate early promoter
    470..650     +  LTR            5' LTR (truncated): truncated 5' long terminal repeat (LTR) from HIV-1
    697..822     +  misc_feature   HIV-1 Ψ: packaging signal of human immunodeficiency virus type 1
    806..1144    +  CDS            HIV-1 gag (fragment): gag protein from human immunodeficiency virus 1; gag
   1321..1554    +  misc_feature   RRE: The Rev response element (RRE) of HIV-1 allows for Rev-dependent mRNA export from the nucleus to the cytoplasm.
   1931..2031    +  CDS            Rev (fragment): human immunodeficiency virus 1 (HIV-1) Rev protein; rev; enhances nuclear export of unspliced and incompletely spliced viral mRNAs
   2081..2198    +  misc_feature   cPPT/CTS: central polypurine tract and central termination sequence of HIV-1
   2273..2513    +  promoter       U6 promoter: RNA polymerase III promoter for human U6 snRNA
   2560..2627    +  misc_RNA       tracrRNA (fragment): trans-activating CRISPR RNA for the Streptococcus pyogenes CRISPR/Cas9 system
   2650..3149    +  promoter       PGK promoter: mouse phosphoglycerate kinase 1 promoter
   3189..3785    +  CDS            PuroR (fragment): puromycin N-acetyltransferase; pac from Streptomyces; confers resistance to puromycin
   3858..4556    +  CDS            TagBFP: TagBFP is a basic (constitutively fluorescent) blue fluorescent protein published in 2008, derived from Entacmaea quadricolor. It is reported to be a very rapidly-maturing monomer with very low acid sensitivity.
   4568..5154    +  misc_feature   WPRE: woodchuck hepatitis virus posttranscriptional regulatory element
   5148..5294    +  CDS            nef (fragment): NEF_HV1LA - Experimental evidence at protein level: Swiss-Prot protein existence level 1. Extracellular Nef protein targets CD4(+) T-lymphocytes for apoptosis by interacting with CXCR4 surface receptors. From Human immunodeficiency virus type 1 group M subtype B (isolate Lai) (HIV-1).
   5302..5480    +  LTR            5' LTR (truncated): truncated 5' long terminal repeat (LTR) from HIV-1
   5506..5617    +  polyA_signal   bGH poly(A) signal: bovine growth hormone polyadenylation signal
   5756..5774    -  promoter       T3 promoter: promoter for bacteriophage T3 RNA polymerase
   5819..5835    -  protein_bind   lac operator: The lac repressor binds to the lac operator to inhibit transcription in E. coli. This inhibition can be relieved by adding lactose or isopropyl-β-D-thiogalactopyranoside (IPTG). lac repressor encoded by lacI
   5843..5873    -  promoter       lac promoter: promoter for the E. coli lac operon
   5888..5909    -  protein_bind   CAP binding site: CAP binding activates transcription in the presence of cAMP. E. coli catabolite activator protein
   5922..6014    -  CDS            lacI (fragment): lac repressor; lacI; The lac repressor binds to the lac operator to inhibit transcription in E. coli. This inhibition can be relieved by adding lactose or isopropyl-β-D-thiogalactopyranoside (IPTG).
   6197..6785    -  rep_origin     ori: high-copy-number ColE1/pMB1/pBR322/pUC origin of replication
   6956..7816    -  CDS            AmpR: β-lactamase; bla; confers resistance to ampicillin, carbenicillin, and related antibiotics
   7817..7921    -  promoter       AmpR promoter: bla
   7974..8402    -  rep_origin     f1 ori (sequence partly withheld): f1 bacteriophage origin of replication; arrow indicates direction of (+) strand synthesis
   8407..8562    -  CDS            lacZα (fragment): LacZα fragment of β-galactosidase; lacZ fragment
   8570..8588    +  promoter       T7 promoter: promoter for bacteriophage T7 RNA polymerase
   8602..252     +  enhancer       CMV enhancer (across the origin): human cytomegalovirus immediate early enhancer
