[The description below was written by a language model from this plasmid's Addgene catalogue record and pLannotate feature annotations shown in this document.]
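Description:
pKLV2-U6gRNA5(RIC8A(15))-PGKpuro2ABFP-W is an 8,650 bp lentiviral transfer plasmid that delivers a single CRISPR guide RNA against human RIC8A. It was made by inserting the guide oligonucleotide into the BbsI sites of the parental pKLV2-U6gRNA5(BbsI)-PGKpuro2ABFP-W backbone, destroying both sites in the process. In bacteria it is maintained through a high-copy ColE1/pUC-type origin and selected with ampicillin via the β-lactamase gene. An f1 origin and remnants of a lac/lacZα cloning region with flanking T3 and T7 promoters are also present from the plasmid backbone.

The viral portion has a CMV enhancer/promoter driving a truncated HIV-1 5' LTR, which allows genomic RNA to be produced in packaging cells. This is followed by the Ψ packaging signal with a partial gag sequence, the Rev response element for nuclear export, and the cPPT/CTS. Within the transduced unit, a human U6 RNA polymerase III promoter transcribes the RIC8A spacer fused to a Streptococcus pyogenes Cas9 guide scaffold, annotated here as a tracrRNA fragment. A separate mouse PGK promoter expresses puromycin N-acetyltransferase and TagBFP, which the construct name indicates are linked by a 2A peptide, so transduced cells can be selected with puromycin and tracked by blue fluorescence. A WPRE enhances transcript expression, and the cassette ends in a truncated 3' LTR followed by a bGH polyadenylation signal.

The plasmid carries no Cas9, so the nuclease must be supplied separately in the target cells. It is suited to RIC8A knockout in human cells, and the associated publication concerns T-cell acute lymphoblastic leukemia.
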