Addgene plasmid #200490: pKLV2-U6gRNA5(RIC8A(15))-PGKpuro2ABFP-W
Purpose: Lentiviral vector expressing gRNA targeting human RIC8A
Depositing lab: Kosuke Yusa. Depositing organization: Kyoto University, Institute for Life and Medical Sciences. Publication: Canonical BAF complex regulates the oncogenic program in human T-cell acute lymphoblastic leukemia. Aoki K, Hyuga M, Tarumoto Y, Nishibuchi G, Ueda A, Ochi Y, Sugino S, Mikami T, Kobushi H, Kato I, Akahane K, Inukai T, Takaori-Kondo A, Takita J, Ogawa S, Yusa K. Blood. 2023 Nov 3:blood.2023020857. doi: 10.1182/blood.2023020857. PubMed 37922452.
Backbone
  Vector backbone: pKLV2-U6gRNA5(BbsI)-PGKpuro2ABFP-W
  Backbone manufacturer: addgene
  Backbone size w/o insert (bp): 8648
  Total vector size (bp): 8650
  Vector type: Lentiviral
  Selectable markers: Puromycin
Growth in bacteria
  Bacterial resistance: Ampicillin, 100 μg/mL
  Growth temperature: 37°C
  Growth strain: NEB Stable
  Copy number: Unknown
Gene/Insert
  Gene/Insert name: RIC8A(15)
  gRNA/shRNA sequence: AGTGTCCGAATCCTGTCCC
  Species: H. sapiens (human)
  Entrez Gene: RIC8A (a.k.a. RIC8)
  Cloning method: Restriction Enzyme; 5′ cloning site BbsI (destroyed during cloning); 3′ cloning site BbsI (destroyed during cloning)
  Sequencing primers: 5′ AGATAATTAGAATTAATTTGACTG
Terms and licenses: Academic/Nonprofit Terms; Industry Terms: Not Available to Industry
How to cite: pKLV2-U6gRNA5(RIC8A(15))-PGKpuro2ABFP-W was a gift from Kosuke Yusa (Addgene plasmid # 200490 ; http://n2t.net/addgene:200490 ; RRID:Addgene_200490)
